Addgene plasmid #147597: pAc5.1B-EGFP-Dm4E-T_1-58-FWK41AAA_T
Purpose: Insect Expression of Dm4E-T_1-58-FWK41AAA
Depositing lab: Elisa Izaurralde. Depositing organization: Max Planck Institute for Developmental Biology. Publication: 4E-BPs require non-canonical 4E-binding motifs and a lateral surface of eIF4E to repress translation. Igreja C, Peter D, Weiler C, Izaurralde E. Nat Commun. 2014 Sep 2;5:4790. doi: 10.1038/ncomms5790. PubMed 25179781.
Backbone
  Vector backbone: Unknown
  Vector type: Insect Expression
Growth in bacteria
  Bacterial resistance: Ampicillin, 100 μg/mL
  Growth temperature: 37°C
  Growth strain: DH5alpha
  Copy number: Low Copy
Gene/Insert
  Gene/Insert name: Dm4E-T_1-58-FWK41AAA
  Species: D. melanogaster (fly)
  Entrez Gene: 4E-T (a.k.a. Dmel_CG32016, CG11097, CG11232, CG32016, Dm4E-T, Dmel\CG32016)
  Cloning method: Unknown
Terms and licenses: Academic/Nonprofit Terms; Industry Terms: Not Available to Industry
Depositor comments: ORF extracted from CG32016 isoform C. NCBI:NM_166798.1 Plasmids from this collection were made available to the research community and donated after the lab closed. Please note that the sequence provided by the depositing laboratory may be theoretical/predicted or based on Sanger sequencing results. There may be discrepancies between sequencing results obtained by Addgene and the depositor sequence. If an Addgene verified sequence is not available, please contact before placing your order to request that our lab fully sequence the plasmid.
How to cite: pAc5.1B-EGFP-Dm4E-T_1-58-FWK41AAA_T was a gift from Elisa Izaurralde (Addgene plasmid # 147597 ; http://n2t.net/addgene:147597 ; RRID:Addgene_147597)
