[The description below was written by a language model from this plasmid's Addgene catalogue record and pLannotate feature annotations shown in this document.]
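Description:
pAc5.1B-EGFP-Dm4E-T_1-58-FWK41AAA_T is an insect-cell expression plasmid of about 6.2 kb. The catalogue lists the backbone as unknown, although the name and feature layout point to a pAc5.1-type vector. It is maintained in E. coli through a ColE1/pUC-family origin and selected with ampicillin via the β-lactamase gene and its own promoter. The repository records it as low copy, even though the annotated origin is of the type usually described as high copy. Short fragments annotated as tetracycline-resistance and SV40 large T antigen sequence appear to be non-functional backbone remnants.

The expression cassette is driven by the Drosophila melanogaster actin 5C (Ac5) promoter, a strong constitutive promoter commonly used in cultured fly cells. It directs an EGFP coding sequence followed by a short fragment of Drosophila 4E-T (CG32016, taken from isoform C). By the construct name, this fragment covers residues 1–58 and carries the FWK41AAA alanine substitutions, which the name suggests replace a Phe-Trp-Lys stretch around position 41. A V5 epitope sequence lies downstream of the insert, but the record does not show whether it is in frame and translated or preceded by a stop codon. An SV40 polyadenylation signal follows the cassette, although it is annotated on the opposite strand.

4E-T is an eIF4E-binding protein linked to translational repression and P-body function. The associated study examined the canonical and non-canonical 4E-binding motifs that 4E-BPs need to repress translation. The plasmid therefore most plausibly expresses a GFP-tagged mutant N-terminal 4E-T fragment in insect cells to test how these residues contribute to eIF4E interaction, though the record itself states only insect expression as the purpose.
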