Features (pLannotate 1.2.2; 10 found; start..end, strand, type, name):
     56..2568    +  promoter       Ac5 promoter: Drosophila melanogaster actin 5C promoter
   2588..3304    +  CDS            EGFP: EGFP is a basic (constitutively fluorescent) green fluorescent protein published in 1996, derived from Aequorea victoria. It is reported to be a rapidly-maturing weak dimer with moderate acid sensitivity.
   3320..3493    +  CDS            4E-T (fragment): 4ET_DROME - Experimental evidence at protein level: Swiss-Prot protein existence level 1. eIF4E1-binding protein that regulates translation and stability of mRNAs in processing bodies (P-bodies) (By similarity). Probably plays a role in P-bodies to coordinate the storage of translationally inactive mRNAs in the cytoplasm and prevent their degradation (By similarity). Acts as a binding platform for multiple RNA-binding proteins. Required for the formation of P-bodies (By similarity). From Drosophila melanogaster (Fruit fly).
   3533..3574    +  CDS            V5 tag: epitope tag from simian virus 5
   3674..3808    -  polyA_signal   SV40 poly(A) signal: SV40 polyadenylation signal
   3831..3915    -  CDS            large T antigen (fragment): large T antigen from SV40 (simian virus 40)
   3916..4386    +  CDS            TcR (fragment): tetracycline efflux protein; tet; confers resistance to tetracycline
   4430..5018    -  rep_origin     ori: high-copy-number ColE1/pMB1/pBR322/pUC origin of replication
   5189..6049    -  CDS            AmpR: β-lactamase; bla; confers resistance to ampicillin, carbenicillin, and related antibiotics
   6050..6154    -  promoter       AmpR promoter: bla
>Addgene plasmid #147597 | pAc5.1B-EGFP-Dm4E-T_1-58-FWK41AAA_T | depositor full sequence | sequence record 290044 | Full Sequence
CTTCAAGGAATTAATTCTATATTCTAAAAACACAAATGATACTTCTAAAAAAAATCATGAATGGCATCAA
CTCTGAATCAAATCTTTGCAGATGCACCTACTTCTCATTTCCACTGTCACATCATTTTTCCAGATCTCGC
TGCCTGTTATGTGGCCCACAAACCAAGACACGTTTTATGGCCATTAAAGCTGGCTGATCGTCGCCAAACA
CCAAATACATATCAATATGTACATTCGAGAAAGAAGCGATCAAAGAAGCGTCTTCGGGCGAGTAGGAGAA
TGCGGAGGAGAAGGAGAACGAGCTGATCTAGTATCTCTCCACAATCCAATGCCAACTGACCAACTGGCCA
TATTCGGAGCAATTTGAAGCCAATTTCCATCGCCTGGCGATCGCTCCATTCTTGGCTATATGTTTTTCAC
CGTTCCCGGGGCCATTTTCAAAGACTCGTCGGTAAGATAAGATTGTGTCACTCGCTGTCTCTCTTCATTT
GTCGAAGAATGCTGAGGAATTTCGCGATGACGTCGGCGAGTATTTTGAAGAATGAGAATAATTTGTATTT
ATACGAAAATCAGTTAGTGGAATTTTCTACAAAAACATGTTATCTATAGATAATTTTGTTGCAAAATATG
TTGACTATGACAAAGATTGTATGTATATACCTTTAATGTATTCTCATTTTCTTATGTATTTATAATGGCA
ATGATGATACTGATGATATTTTAAGATGATGCCAGACCACAGGCTGATTTCTGCGTCTTTTGCCGAACGC
AGTGCATGTGCGGTTGTTGTTTTTTGGAATAGTTTCAATTTTCGGACTGTCCGCTTTGATTTCAGTTTCT
TGGCTTATTCAAAAAGCAAAGTAAAGCCAAAAAAGCGAGATGGCAATACCAAATGCGGCAAAACGGTAGT
GGAAGGAAAGGGGTGCGGGGCAGCGGAAGGAAGGGTGGGGCGGGGCGTGGCGGGGTCTGTGGCTGGGCGC
GACGTCACCGACGTTGGAGCCACTCCTTTGACCATGTGTGCGTGTGTGTATTATTCGTGTCTCGCCACTC
GCCGGTTGTTTTTTTCTTTTTATCTCGCTCTCTCTAGCGCCATCTCGTACGCATGCTCAACGCACCGCAT
GTTGCCGTGTCCTTTATGCGTCATTTTGGCTCGAAATAGGCAATTATTTAAACAAAGATTAGTCAACGAA
AACGCTAAAATAAATAAGTCTACAATATGGTTACTTATTGCCATGTGTGTGCAGCCAACGATAGCAACAA
AAGCAACAACACAGTGGCTTTCCCTCTTTCACTTTTTGTTTGCAAGCGCGTGCGAGCAAGACGGCACGAC
CGGCAAACGCAATTACGCTGACAAAGAGCAGACGAAGTTTTGGCCGAAAAACATCAAGGCGCCTGATACG
AATGCATTTGCAATAACAATTGCGATATTTAATATTGTTTATGAAGCTGTTTGACTTCAAAACACACAAA
AAAAAAAATAAAACAAATTATTTGAAAGAGAATTAGGAATCGGACAGCTTATCGTTACGGGCTAACAGCA
CACCGAGACGAAATAGCTTACCTGACGTCACAGCCTCTGGAAGAACTGCCGCCAAGCAGAGAGAGAGAGA
AAAAGAGGGAGAGCAGCTTAGACCGCATGTGCTTGTGTGTGAGGCGTCTCTCTCTTCGTCTCCTGTTTGC
GCAAACGCATAGACTGCACTGAGAAAATCGATTACCTATTTTTTATGAATGAATATTTGCACTATTACTA
TTCAAAACTATTAAGATAGCAATCACATTCAATAGCCAAATACTATACCACCTGAGCGATGCAACGAAAT
GATCAATTTGAGCAAAAATGCTGCATATTTAGGACGGCATCATTATAGAAATGCTTCTTGCTGTGTACTT
TTCTCTCGTCTGGCAGCTGTTTCGCCGTTATTGTTAAAACCGGCTTAAGTTAGGTGTGTTTTCTACGACT
AGTGATGCCCCTACTAGAAGATGTGTGTTGCACAAATGTCCCTGAATAACCAATTTGAAGTGCAGATAGC
AGTAAACGTAAGCTAATATGAATATTATTTAACTGTAATGTTTTAATATCGCTGGACATTACTAATAAAC
CCACTATAAACACATGTACATATGTATGTTTTGGCATACAATGAGTAGTTGGGGAAAAAATGTGTAAAAG
CACCGTGACCATCACAGCATAAAGATAACCAGCTGAAGTATCGAATATGAGTAACCCCCAAATTGAATCA
CATGCCGCAACTGATAGGACCCATGGAAGTACACTCTTCATGGCGATATACAAGACACACACAAGCACGA
ACACCCAGTTGCGGAGGAAATTCTCCGTAAATGAAAACCCAATCGGCGAACAATTCATACCCATATATGG
TAAAAGTTTTGAACGCGACTTGAGAGCGGAGAGCATTGCGGCTGATAAGGTTTTAGCGCTAAGCGGGCTT
TATAAAACGGGCTGCGGGACCAGTTTTCATATCACTACCGTTTGAGTTCTTGTGCTGTGTGGATACTCCT
CCCGACACAAAGCCGCTCCATCAGCCAGCAGTCGTCTAATCCAGAGACCCCGGATCGGGGTACCAACATG
GTGAGCAAGGGCGAGGAGCTGTTCACCGGGGTGGTGCCCATCCTGGTCGAGCTGGACGGCGACGTAAACG
GCCACAAGTTCAGCGTGTCCGGCGAGGGCGAGGGCGATGCCACCTACGGCAAGCTGACCCTGAAGTTCAT
CTGCACCACCGGCAAGCTGCCCGTGCCCTGGCCCACCCTCGTGACCACCCTGACCTACGGCGTGCAGTGC
TTCAGCCGCTACCCCGACCACATGAAGCAGCACGACTTCTTCAAGTCCGCCATGCCCGAAGGCTACGTCC
AGGAGCGCACCATCTTCTTCAAGGACGACGGCAACTACAAGACCCGCGCCGAGGTGAAGTTCGAGGGCGA
CACCCTGGTGAACCGCATCGAGCTGAAGGGCATCGACTTCAAGGAGGACGGCAACATCCTGGGGCACAAG
CTGGAGTACAACTACAACAGCCACAACGTCTATATCATGGCCGACAAGCAGAAGAACGGCATCAAGGTGA
ACTTCAAGATCCGCCACAACATCGAGGACGGCAGCGTGCAGCTCGCCGACCACTACCAGCAGAACACCCC
CATCGGCGACGGCCCCGTGCTGCTGCCCGACAACCACTACCTGAGCACCCAGTCCGCCCTGAGCAAAGAC
CCCAACGAGAAGCGCGATCACATGGTCCTGCTGGAGTTCGTGACCGCCGCCGGGATCACTCTCGGCATGG
ACGAGCTGTACAAGCCAAGCTTGAATTCTATGGATACATCAAAGATTAGTGCCAGGTACTCGAAAGTAGA
CCTGTTAGCTCTAAGATATGAAGGTAAAAGTCGACAGCGCCCGCAATGTTCAACACGACTTGAATTGCAG
ACGCTAGGTGCGGCGGCGATTAATCTGAACACAGCTGCGTTAACCGTGTCCAGCGCCTATTCTTAAGGCG
GCCGCTCGAGTCTAGAGGGCCCGCGGTTCGAAGGTAAGCCTATCCCTAACCCTCTCCTCGGTCTCGATTC
TACGCGTACCGGTCATCATCACCATCACCATTGAGTTTAAACCCGCTGATCAGCCTCGACTGTGCCTTCT
AAGGCCTGAGCTCGCTGATCAGCCTCGATCGAGGATCCAGACATGATAAGATACATTGATGAGTTTGGAC
AAACCACAACTAGAATGCAGTGAAAAAAATGCTTTATTTGTGAAATTTGTGATGCTATTGCTTTATTTGT
AACCATTATAAGCTGCAATAAACAAGTTAACAACAACAATTGCATTCATTTTATGTTTCAGGTTCAGGGG
GAGGTGTGGGAGGTTTTTTAAAGCAAGTAAAACCTCTACAAATGTGGTATGGCTGATTATGATCAGTCGA
CCGATGCCCTTGAGAGCCTTCAACCCAGTCAGCTCCTTCCGGTGGGCGCGGGGCATGACTATCGTCGCCG
CACTTATGACTGTCTTCTTTATCATGCAACTCGTAGGACAGGTGCCGGCAGCGCTCTGGGTCATTTTCGG
CGAGGACCGCTTTCGCTGGAGCGCGACGATGATCGGCCTGTCGCTTGCGGTATTCGGAATCTTGCACGCC
CTCGCTCAAGCCTTCGTCACTGGTCCCGCCACCAAACGTTTCGGCGAGAAGCAGGCCATTATCGCCGGCA
TGGCGGCCGACGCGCTGGGCTACGTCTTGCTGGCGTTCGCGACGCGAGGCTGGATGGCCTTCCCCATTAT
GATTCTTCTCGCTTCCGGCGGCATCGGGATGCCCGCGTTGCAGGCCATGCTGTCCAGGCAGGTAGATGAC
GACCATCAGGGACAGCTTCAAGGATCGCTCGCGGCTCTTACCAGCCAGCAAAAGGCCAGGAACCGTAAAA
AGGCCGCGTTGCTGGCGTTTTTCCATAGGCTCCGCCCCCCTGACGAGCATCACAAAAATCGACGCTCAAG
TCAGAGGTGGCGAAACCCGACAGGACTATAAAGATACCAGGCGTTTCCCCCTGGAAGCTCCCTCGTGCGC
TCTCCTGTTCCGACCCTGCCGCTTACCGGATACCTGTCCGCCTTTCTCCCTTCGGGAAGCGTGGCGCTTT
CTCAATGCTCACGCTGTAGGTATCTCAGTTCGGTGTAGGTCGTTCGCTCCAAGCTGGGCTGTGTGCACGA
ACCCCCCGTTCAGCCCGACCGCTGCGCCTTATCCGGTAACTATCGTCTTGAGTCCAACCCGGTAAGACAC
GACTTATCGCCACTGGCAGCAGCCACTGGTAACAGGATTAGCAGAGCGAGGTATGTAGGCGGTGCTACAG
AGTTCTTGAAGTGGTGGCCTAACTACGGCTACACTAGAAGGACAGTATTTGGTATCTGCGCTCTGCTGAA
GCCAGTTACCTTCGGAAAAAGAGTTGGTAGCTCTTGATCCGGCAAACAAACCACCGCTGGTAGCGGTGGT
TTTTTTGTTTGCAAGCAGCAGATTACGCGCAGAAAAAAAGGATCTCAAGAAGATCCTTTGATCTTTTCTA
CGGGGTCTGACGCTCAGTGGAACGAAAACTCACGTTAAGGGATTTTGGTCATGAGATTATCAAAAAGGAT
CTTCACCTAGATCCTTTTAAATTAAAAATGAAGTTTTAAATCAATCTAAAGTATATATGAGTAAACTTGG
TCTGACAGTTACCAATGCTTAATCAGTGAGGCACCTATCTCAGCGATCTGTCTATTTCGTTCATCCATAG
TTGCCTGACTCCCCGTCGTGTAGATAACTACGATACGGGAGGGCTTACCATCTGGCCCCAGTGCTGCAAT
GATACCGCGAGACCCACGCTCACCGGCTCCAGATTTATCAGCAATAAACCAGCCAGCCGGAAGGGCCGAG
CGCAGAAGTGGTCCTGCAACTTTATCCGCCTCCATCCAGTCTATTAATTGTTGCCGGGAAGCTAGAGTAA
GTAGTTCGCCAGTTAATAGTTTGCGCAACGTTGTTGCCATTGCTGCAGGCATCGTGGTGTCACGCTCGTC
GTTTGGTATGGCTTCATTCAGCTCCGGTTCCCAACGATCAAGGCGAGTTACATGATCCCCCATGTTGTGC
AAAAAAGCGGTTAGCTCCTTCGGTCCTCCGATCGTTGTCAGAAGTAAGTTGGCCGCAGTGTTATCACTCA
TGGTTATGGCAGCACTGCATAATTCTCTTACTGTCATGCCATCCGTAAGATGCTTTTCTGTGACTGGTGA
GTACTCAACCAAGTCATTCTGAGAATAGTGTATGCGGCGACCGAGTTGCTCTTGCCCGGCGTCAACACGG
GATAATACCGCGCCACATAGCAGAACTTTAAAAGTGCTCATCATTGGAAAACGTTCTTCGGGGCGAAAAC
TCTCAAGGATCTTACCGCTGTTGAGATCCAGTTCGATGTAACCCACTCGTGCACCCAACTGATCTTCAGC
ATCTTTTACTTTCACCAGCGTTTCTGGGTGAGCAAAAACAGGAAGGCAAAATGCCGCAAAAAAGGGAATA
AGGGCGACACGGAAATGTTGAATACTCATACTCTTCCTTTTTCAATATTATTGAAGCATTTATCAGGGTT
ATTGTCTCATGAGCGGATACATATTTGAATGTATTTAGAAAAATAAACAAATAGGGGTTCCGCGCACATT
TCCCCGAAAAGTGCCACCTGACGTCTAAGAAACCATTATTATCATGACATTAACCTATAAAAATAGGCGT
ATCACGAGGCCCTTTCGT
